>Addgene plasmid #175272 | ALPaGA | addgene full sequence | sequence record 346802 | Addgene NGS Result
CTCGGATACCCTTACTCTGTTGAAAACGAATAGATAGGTTTCATGCGTTTTTCTCCCTCGAATGCTCATT
ATGCTCACCGGGCAGGCGGGTAATCCGTGCGTGGCGAGCCTGATCTTCATCGAATCGTTTCATGGTGGTG
TGAACAAAACTAAGGTGCGCCATCATTGCTTTACGCGCCCCGTCAGCATCACCGGCAAAAATGGCGTCAA
TGACAGCCTGATGTTGTTCGGTCAGTTGTGAAAAAACCGGTGGCACCAGATACATCCGCTGACGGCTATG
CTTCACTGAGGATTGCAGGACATCGAAGAAACCGCGCATGGTTTGCAGCAGCACGATGTTATGTGAGGCT
TCGGCAATCGCCAGATGAAAACGAACGTCCGCTTGTGAGGCGATATCCGGGTCTTCACTTAGCGTTGCTT
CAAAGCAAAGCTGAATCTTTTCTTTGTCGCCAGGTGTGGCGCGCATTGCCGCATGCCATGCGGTGCTGGC
TTCAATGGCGTAGCGGGCTTCCAGAATATCGAAACTGTAATCCGGATCATCGGCCATCAGTGTTTTTAGC
GGCTGGACGATGTTTTGCTCCGACCATGTGTCATGACGCCAGCGAATAAACGTCCCGCCGCCGCGTCGAC
TGAGCAGCACGCCTTCACTCACCAGTTTTGCCAGCGCCTCGCGCAGTGAATTACGTGATACGCCGAGTTG
CATCGCCAGTTGGCGCTCAGCGGGCAACTTCATGCCCGCTTCCAGGTTTTTTTCATCAATCAGCGCCCGC
ACACGATCGGCAACCTCGTCTGACAGGCGTCTGGGTAAAACAATCATACTAGTGGGTCCTGTCTTTCTCT
AGATCCACACATTATACGAGCCGATGATTAAGAGGCAAAGATTACTACTGATAACCACTGTTGATTGGGA
TACCCGTAAGAGAATATAAAAAGCCAGATTATTAATCCGGCTTTTTTATTATTTCTTTACCAGACATCTC
CCCCCACAAGAATTGGCCCTACCAATTCTTCGCTTAAAAGGTCCCGTCTGAACTTACGTCGCTTTTAACT
ATTCTTAAACTTGACAATTAATCATCCGGCTCTTAGTGTTTGTGGAGTCATTATCCCTACACAACACAAT
TGGCAGTGCCACTTTTACACAACGTGTGACAAGGAGATGAGCAACAGACTCATTACACGATGTGCGTGGA
CTCCAAAAGAGGAGAAATACTAGATGTCAAAAGGAGAAGAACTTTTTACAGGTGTAGTACCTATCTTGGT
TGAATTGGATGGTGATGTTAACGGTCACAAATTTTCTGTACGTGGTGAAGGTGAAGGTGATGCAACTAAC
GGTAAATTGACACTTAAATTCATTTGTACAACTGGAAAACTTCCTGTTCCTTGGCCTACTCTTGTTACAA
CATTGACATATGGAGTACAATGTTTTTCACGTTATCCTGATCATATGAAACGTCACGATTTTTTTAAATC
TGCTATGCCAGAAGGTTATGTACAAGAACGTACAATTTCATTTAAAGATGACGGAACATATAAAACACGT
GCTGAAGTAAAATTCGAAGGTGACACTCTTGTTAATCGTATCGAATTGAAAGGAATCGATTTCAAAGAAG
ATGGTAACATTTTGGGACACAAACTTGAATACAACTTCAACTCTCATAATGTTTATATCACAGCTGACAA
ACAAAAAAACGGTATTAAAGCTAATTTTAAAATTCGTCACAATGTTGAAGATGGATCTGTTCAATTGGCT
GATCATTATCAACAAAATACACCAATCGGAGACGGACCAGTATTGCTTCCAGATAACCACTACCTTTCTA
CTCAATCAGTTCTTTCAAAAGATCCTAACGAAAAACGTGACCATATGGTACTTCTTGAATTTGTTACAGC
AGCAGGTATCACTCACGGTATGGACGAACTTTATAAATAAACTTTATCTGAGAATAGTCAATCTTCGGAA
ATCCCAGGTGGCATGCTAAAAGTCTCGTAAAGCGTTCTATCAATAACCCGTTGGTGCCAGGCATCAAATA
AAACGAAAGGCTCAGTCGAAAGACTGGGCCTTTCGTTTTATCTGTTGTTTGTCGGTGAACGCTCTCTACT
AGAGTCACACTGGCTCACCTTCGGGTGGGCCTTTCTGCGTTTATACCGTCTCAGAATCGGCCGTGAACAA
TAAAATAGTTTCGGTATTATTGACCACTTCCGAGTAGAATCGTGCTTCAGTAAGAGCTCACTCAAAGGCG
GTAATCAGATAAAAAAAATCCTTAGCTTTCGCTAAGGATGATTTCTGCTAGTATTATTAGAAAAACTCAT
CGAGCATCAAATGAAACTGCAATTTATTCATATCAGGATTATCAATACCATATTTTTGAAAAAGCCGTTT
CTGTAATGAAGGAGAAAACTCACCGAGGCAGTTCCAAAGAATGGCAAGGTCCTGGTAACGGTCTGCGATT
CCGACCCGTCCAACATCAATACAACCTATTAATTTCCCCTCGTCAAAAATAAGGTTATCAAGTGAGAAAT
CACCATGAGTGACGACTGAATCCGGTGAGAATGGCAAGAGCTTGTGCATTTCTTTCCAGACTTGTTCAAC
AGGCCAGCCATTACGCTCGTCATCAAAATCACTCGCATCAACCAAACCGTTATTCATGCGTGATTGCGCC
TGAGCAAGACGAAATACACGATCGCTGTTAAAAGGACAATTACAAACAGGAATCGAATGTAACCGGCGCA
GGAACACGGCCAGCGCATCAACAATATTTTCACCTGAATCAGGATATTCTTCTAATACCTGGAAGGCTGT
TTTCCCAGGAATCGCGGTGGTGAGTAACCACGCATCATCAGGAGTACGGATAAAATGCTTGATGGTCGGG
AGAGGCATAAACTCCGTCAGCCAGTTGAGACGGACCATCTCATCTGTAACATCATTGGCAACGCTACCTT
TGCCATGTTTCAGAAACAACTCTGGCGCATCGGGCTTCCCATACAAGCGATAGATTGTCGCACCTGATTG
CCCGACATTATCGCGAGCCCATTTATACCCATATAAATCAGCGTCCATGTTGGAGTTTAAGCGCGGACGG
GAGCAAGACGTTTCCCGTTGAATATGGCTCATAACACCCCTTGTATTACTGTTTATGTAAGCAGACAGTT
TTATTGTTCATGATGATATATTTTTATCTTGTGCAATGTAACATCAGAGATTTTGAGACACAACGTGGCT
TTGTTGAATAAATCGAACTTTTGCTGAGTTGAAGGATCAGCTCTAGTAGTTACATTGTCGATCTGTTCAT
GGTGAACAGCTTTGAATGCACCAAAAACTCGTAAAAGCTCTGATGTATCTATCTTTTTTACACCGTTTTC
ATCTGTGCATATGGACAGTTTTCCCTTTGATATGTAACGGTGAACAGTTGTTCTACTTTTGTTTGTTAGT
CTTGATGCTTCACTGATAGATACAAGAGCCATAAGAACCTCAGATCCTTCCGTATTTAGCCAGTATGTTC
TCTAGTGTGGTTCGTTGTTTTTGCGTGAGCCATGAGAACGAACCATTGAGATCATACTTACTTTGCATGT
CACTCAAAAATTTTGCCTCAAAACTGGTGAGCTGAATTTTTGCAGTTAAAGCATCGTGTAGTGTTTTTCT
TAGTCCGTTATGTAGGTAGGAATCTGATGTAATGGTTGTTGGTATTTTGTCACCATTCATTTTTATCTGG
TTGTTCTCAAGTTCGGTTACGAGATCCATTTGTCTATCTAGTTCAACTTGGAAAATCAACGTATCAGTCG
GGCGGCCTCGCTTATCAACCACCAATTTCATATTGCTGTAAGTGTTTAAATCTTTACTTATTGGTTTCAA
AACCCATTGGTTAAGCCTTTTAAACTCATGGTAGTTATTTTCAAGCATTAACATGAACTTAAATTCATCA
AGGCTAATCTCTATATTTGCCTTGTGAGTTTTCTTTTGTGTTAGTTCTTTTAATAACCACTCATAAATCC
TCATAGAGTATTTGTTTTCAAAAGACTTAACATGTTCCAGATTATATTTTATGAATTTTTTTAACTGGAA
AAGATAAGGCAATATCTCTTCACTAAAAACTAATTCTAATTTTTCGCTTGAGAACTTGGCATAGTTTGTC
CACTGGAAAATCTCAAAGCCTTTAACCAAAGGATTCCTGATTTCCACAGTTCTCGTCATCAGCTCTCTGG
TTGCTTTAGCTAATACACCATAAGCATTTTCCCTACTGATGTTCATCATCTGAGCGTATTGGTTATAAGT
GAACGATACCGTCCGTTCTTTCCTTGTAGGGTTTTCAATCGTGGGGTTGAGTAGTGCCACACAGCATAAA
ATTAGCTTGGTTTCATGCTCCGTTAAGTCATAGCGACTAATCGCTAGTTCATTTGCTTTGAAAACAACTA
ATTCAGACATACATCTCAATTGGTCTAGGTGATTTTAATCACTATACCAATTGAGATGGGCTAGTCAATG
ATAATTACATGTCCTTTTCCTTTGAGTTGTGGGTATCTGTAAATTCTGCTAGACCTTTGCTGGAAAACTT
GTAAATTCTGCTAGACCCTCTGTAAATTCCGCTAGACCTTTGTGTGTTTTTTTTGTTTATATTCAAGTGG
TTATAATTTATAGAATAAAGAAAGAATAAAAAAAGATAAAAAGAATAGATCCCAGCCCTGTGTATAACTC
ACTACTTTAGTCAGTTCCGCAGTATTACAAAAGGATGTCGCAAACGCTGTTTGCTCCTCTACAAAACAGA
CCTTAAAACCCTAAAGGCTTAAGTAGCACCCTCGCAAGCTCGGGCAAATCGCTGAATATTCCTTTTGTCT
CCGACCATCAGGCACCTGAGTCGCTGTCTTTTTCGTGACATTCAGTTCGCTGCGCTCACGGCTCTGGCAG
TGAATGGGGGTAAATGGCACTACAGGCGCCTTTTATGGATTCATGCAAGGAAACTACCCATAATACAAGA
AAAGCCCGTCACGGGCTTCTCAGGGCGTTTTATGGCGGGTCTGCTATGTGGTGCTATCTGACTTTTTGCT
GTTCAGCAGTTCCTGCCCTCTGATTTTCCAGTCTGACCACTTCGGATTATCCCGTGACAGGTCATTCAGA
CTGGCTAATGCACCCAGTAAGGCAGCGGTATCATCAACAGGCTTACCCGTCTTACTGTCCCTAGTGCTTG
GATTCTCACCAATAAAAAACGCCCGGCGGCAACCGAGCGTTCTGAACAAATCCAGATGGAGTTCTGAGGT
CATTACTGGATCTATCAACAGGAGTCCAAGCGAGCTCGTAAACTTGGTCTGACAGCTCTAGCTCCGGCAA
AAAAACGGGCAAGGTGTCACCACCCTGCCCTTTTTCTTTAAAACCGAAAAGATTACTTCGCGTTTGCCAC
CTGACGTCTAAGAA
Features (pLannotate 1.2.2; 12 found; start..end, strand, type, name):
     44..817     -  CDS            lldR: LLDR_ECOLI - Also known as lctR. Experimental evidence at transcript level: Swiss-Prot protein existence level 2. May be a regulatory protein for the LCT genes. From Escherichia coli (strain K12).
    850..871     -  promoter       tac promoter (fragment): strong E. coli promoter; hybrid between the trp and lac UV5 promoters
   1061..1082    +  promoter       trc promoter (fragment): strong E. coli promoter; hybrid between the trp and lac UV5 promoters
   1214..1927    +  CDS            Superfolder GFP: Superfolder GFP is a basic (constitutively fluorescent) green fluorescent protein published in 2005, derived from Aequorea victoria. It is reported to be a very rapidly-maturing weak dimer.
   2025..2096    +  terminator     rrnB T1 terminator: transcription terminator T1 from the E. coli rrnB gene
   2112..2139    +  terminator     T7Te terminator: phage T7 early transcription terminator
   2245..2285    -  terminator     bacterial terminator (fragment): putative bacterial transcription terminator
   2297..3112    -  CDS            KanR: aminoglycoside phosphotransferase confers resistance to kanamycin in bacteria or G418 (Geneticin®) in eukaryotes
   3470..4420    -  CDS            Rep101: RepA protein needed for replication with the pSC101 origin; rep101
   4468..4690    -  rep_origin     pSC101 ori: low-copy replication origin that requires the Rep101 protein
   5182..5276    -  terminator     lambda t0 terminator: transcription terminator from phage lambda
   5313..5372    +  terminator     his operon terminator: This putative transcriptin terminator from the E. coli his operon has a 2-bp deletion introduced during synthesis. Its efficiency has not been determined.
