[The description below was written by a language model from this plasmid's Addgene catalogue record and pLannotate feature annotations shown in this document.]
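Description:
ALPaGA is a low-copy bacterial expression plasmid built on the pSB4K5 backbone and designed as an L-lactate biosensor for E. coli that functions under anaerobic conditions. It replicates from the pSC101 origin together with its cognate Rep101 (RepA) initiator protein, which accounts for the low copy number, and it is selected with kanamycin through the KanR aminoglycoside phosphotransferase gene. Backbone terminators (lambda t0, a his operon terminator and a further putative bacterial terminator fragment) flank the cloning region and insulate it from read-through transcription.

The insert, assembled by Gibson cloning and listed as LldR_Synthetic_promoter_sfGFP, consists of two divergently oriented units. On the reverse strand, the E. coli lldR coding sequence, encoding the lactate-responsive transcriptional regulator of the lld (lct) operon, lies downstream of a short element annotated as a tac promoter fragment. On the forward strand, a superfolder GFP reporter follows a region containing a short match to the trc promoter and is terminated by the rrnB T1 and T7Te terminators. These brief promoter matches probably reflect core motifs within the synthetic promoters rather than complete tac or trc promoters; the record does not detail the architecture or operator content of the engineered lactate-responsive promoter. The intended logic is that LldR controls the synthetic promoter so that sfGFP fluorescence reports lactate levels; the associated publication title indicates a system that operates in glucose-rich and anoxic environments. The sequenced record is 5,404 nt, slightly shorter than the catalogued total of 5,603 bp.
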