Addgene plasmid #175272: ALPaGA
Purpose: Lactate biosensor in anaerobic conditions
Depositing lab: Jerome Bonnet. Depositing organization: CNRS UMR 5048, INSERM U1054, Centre de Biochimie Structurale. Publication: Engineered l-Lactate Responding Promoter System Operating in Glucose-Rich and Anoxic Environments. Zuniga A, Camacho M, Chang HJ, Fristot E, Mayonove P, Hani EH, Bonnet J. ACS Synth Biol. 2021 Dec 1. doi: 10.1021/acssynbio.1c00456. PubMed 34851606.
Backbone
  Vector backbone: pSB4K5
  Backbone size w/o insert (bp): 3416
  Total vector size (bp): 5603
  Vector type: Bacterial Expression
Growth in bacteria
  Bacterial resistance: Kanamycin, 50 μg/mL
  Growth temperature: 37°C
  Growth strain: DH5alpha
  Copy number: Low Copy
Gene/Insert
  Gene/Insert name: LldR_Synthetic_promoter_sfGFP
  Species: Synthetic; E. coli
  Insert size (bp): 2227
  Cloning method: Gibson Cloning
  Sequencing primers: 5′ ctcggatacccttactctgttgaaaacg; 3′ TCTTACTGAAGCACGATTCTACTCGG
Terms and licenses: Academic/Nonprofit Terms; Industry Terms: Not Available to Industry
How to cite: ALPaGA was a gift from Jerome Bonnet (Addgene plasmid # 175272 ; http://n2t.net/addgene:175272 ; RRID:Addgene_175272)
