>Addgene plasmid #175272 | ALPaGA | depositor partial sequence | sequence record 339956 | Insert
CTCGGATACCCTTACTCTGTTGAAAACGAATAGATAGGTTTCATGCGTTTTTCTCCCTCGAATGCTCATT
ATGCTCACCGGGCAGGCGGGTAATCCGTGCGTGGCGAGCCTGATCTTCATCGAATCGTTTCATGGTGGTG
TGAACAAAACTAAGGTGCGCCATCATTGCTTTACGCGCCCCGTCAGCATCACCGGCAAAAATGGCGTCAA
TGACAGCCTGATGTTGTTCGGTCAGTTGTGAAAAAACCGGTGGCACCAGATACATCCGCTGACGGCTATG
CTTCACTGAGGATTGCAGGACATCGAAGAAACCGCGCATGGTTTGCAGCAGCACGATGTTATGTGAGGCT
TCGGCAATCGCCAGATGAAAACGAACGTCCGCTTGTGAGGCGATATCCGGGTCTTCACTTAGCGTTGCTT
CAAAGCAAAGCTGAATCTTTTCTTTGTCGCCAGGTGTGGCGCGCATTGCCGCATGCCATGCGGTGCTGGC
TTCAATGGCGTAGCGGGCTTCCAGAATATCGAAACTGTAATCCGGATCATCGGCCATCAGTGTTTTTAGC
GGCTGGACGATGTTTTGCTCCGACCATGTGTCATGACGCCAGCGAATAAACGTCCCGCCGCCGCGTCGAC
TGAGCAGCACGCCTTCACTCACCAGTTTTGCCAGCGCCTCGCGCAGTGAATTACGTGATACGCCGAGTTG
CATCGCCAGTTGGCGCTCAGCGGGCAACTTCATGCCCGCTTCCAGGTTTTTTTCATCAATCAGCGCCCGC
ACACGATCGGCAACCTCGTCTGACAGGCGTCTGGGTAAAACAATCATCTACTAGTGGGTCCTGTCTTTCT
CTAGATCCACACATTATACGAGCCGATGATTAAGAGGCAAAGATTACTACTGATAACCACTGTTGATTGG
GATACCCGTAAGAGAATATAAAAAGCCAGATTATTAATCCGGCTTTTTTATTATTTCTTTACCAGACATC
TCCCCCCACAAGAATTGGCCCTACCAATTCTTCGCTTAAAAGGTCCCGTCTGAACTTACGTCGCTTTTAA
CTATTCTTAAACTTGACAATTAATCATCCGGCTCTTAGTGTTTGTGGAGTCATTATCCCTACACAACACA
ATTGGCAGTGCCACTTTTACACAACGTGTGACAAGGAGATGAGCAACAGACTCATTACACGATGTGCGTG
GACTCCAAAAGAGGAGAAATACTAGATGTCAAAAGGAGAAGAACTTTTTACAGGTGTAGTACCTATCTTG
GTTGAATTGGATGGTGATGTTAACGGTCACAAATTTTCTGTACGTGGTGAAGGTGAAGGTGATGCAACTA
ACGGTAAATTGACACTTAAATTCATTTGTACAACTGGAAAACTTCCTGTTCCTTGGCCTACTCTTGTTAC
AACATTGACATATGGAGTACAATGTTTTTCACGTTATCCTGATCATATGAAACGTCACGATTTTTTTAAA
TCTGCTATGCCAGAAGGTTATGTACAAGAACGTACAATTTCATTTAAAGATGACGGAACATATAAAACAC
GTGCTGAAGTAAAATTCGAAGGTGACACTCTTGTTAATCGTATCGAATTGAAAGGAATCGATTTCAAAGA
AGATGGTAACATTTTGGGACACAAACTTGAATACAACTTCAACTCTCATAATGTTTATATCACAGCTGAC
AAACAAAAAAACGGTATTAAAGCTAATTTTAAAATTCGTCACAATGTTGAAGATGGATCTGTTCAATTGG
CTGATCATTATCAACAAAATACACCAATCGGAGACGGACCAGTATTGCTTCCAGATAACCACTACCTTTC
TACTCAATCAGTTCTTTCAAAAGATCCTAACGAAAAACGTGACCATATGGTACTTCTTGAATTTGTTACA
GCAGCAGGTATCACTCACGGTATGGACGAACTTTATAAATAAACTTTATCTGAGAATAGTCAATCTTCGG
AAATCCCAGGTGGCATGCTAAAAGTCTCGTAAAGCGTTCTATCAATAACCCGTTGGTGCCAGGCATCAAA
TAAAACGAAAGGCTCAGTCGAAAGACTGGGCCTTTCGTTTTATCTGTTGTTTGTCGGTGAACGCTCTCTA
CTAGAGTCACACTGGCTCACCTTCGGGTGGGCCTTTCTGCGTTTATACCGTCTCAGAATCGGCCGTGAAC
AATAAAATAGTTTCGGTATTATTGACCACTTCCGAGTAGAATCGTGCTTCAGTAAGA
